Addgene plasmid #218137: pSD068F
Purpose: Lentiviral vector expressing evolved degron SD36 fused to eGFP with mCherry control.
Depositing lab: David Liu. Depositing organization: Broad Institute. Publication: Continuous evolution of compact protein degradation tags regulated by selective molecular glues. Mercer JAM, DeCarlo SJ, Roy Burman SS, Sreekanth V, Nelson AT, Hunkeler M, Chen PJ, Donovan KA, Kokkonda P, Tiwari PK, Shoba VM, Deb A, Choudhary A, Fischer ES, Liu DR. Science. 2024 Mar 15;383(6688):eadk4422. doi: 10.1126/science.adk4422. Epub 2024 Mar 15. PubMed 38484051.
Backbone
  Vector backbone: pBR322
  Vector type: Lentiviral
  Selectable markers: Puromycin
Growth in bacteria
  Bacterial resistance: Ampicillin, 100 μg/mL
  Growth temperature: 30°C
  Growth strain: NEB Stable
  Copy number: Low Copy
Gene/Insert
  Gene/Insert name: SD36-eGFP-IRES2-mCherry
Terms and licenses: Academic/Nonprofit Terms; Industry Terms: Not Available to Industry
How to cite: pSD068F was a gift from David Liu (Addgene plasmid # 218137 ; http://n2t.net/addgene:218137 ; RRID:Addgene_218137)
