[The description below was written by a language model from this plasmid's Addgene catalogue record and pLannotate feature annotations shown in this document.]
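Description:
pSD068F is a third-generation-style, self-inactivating HIV-1 lentiviral transfer plasmid of about 10.8 kb, catalogued on a pBR322 backbone. In E. coli it is maintained through a ColE1/pMB1-type origin and selected with ampicillin via the bla gene. The catalogue lists it as low copy, although the annotation tool's generic label for this origin reads high-copy. An f1 origin and assorted lac, T3 and T7 remnants are also present. The viral genome is transcribed from an RSV promoter fused to a truncated 5' LTR. It carries the Ψ packaging signal with a partial gag, the RRE for Rev-dependent nuclear export, a cPPT/CTS element, WPRE and a ΔU3 3' LTR that silences LTR promoter activity after integration. An SV40 poly(A) signal and SV40 origin lie downstream.

The payload is a bicistronic reporter driven by the human PGK promoter: SD36-eGFP, then an EMCV IRES2, then mCherry. SD36 is an evolved compact degron. The feature table annotates this short region as a fragment matching Ikzf1 (Ikaros), which suggests a zinc-finger-derived tag, though the record does not state its origin directly. Because both fluorescent proteins are translated from one transcript, mCherry provides an internal control for transduction and expression level. A change in the eGFP-to-mCherry ratio therefore reflects degradation of the degron-tagged protein rather than altered transcription. A separate EF-1α promoter with its intron A drives puromycin N-acetyltransferase, allowing selection of stably transduced mammalian cells. According to the associated publication title, the construct belongs to work on degradation tags regulated by selective molecular glues, and it would serve to measure compound-induced degradation of SD36 fusions.
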