Features (pLannotate 1.2.2; 33 found; start..end, strand, type, name):
      1..43      +  rep_origin     RSF ori (fragment): Plasmids containing the RSF 1030 origin of replication can be propagated in E. coli cells that contain additional plasmids with compatible origins.
     45..137     +  CDS            lacI (fragment): lac repressor; lacI; The lac repressor binds to the lac operator to inhibit transcription in E. coli. This inhibition can be relieved by adding lactose or isopropyl-β-D-thiogalactopyranoside (IPTG).
    150..171     +  protein_bind   CAP binding site: CAP binding activates transcription in the presence of cAMP. E. coli catabolite activator protein
    186..216     +  promoter       lac promoter: promoter for the E. coli lac operon
    220..242     +  protein_bind   lac operator (fragment): The lac repressor binds to the lac operator to inhibit transcription in E. coli. This inhibition can be relieved by adding lactose or isopropyl-β-D-thiogalactopyranoside (IPTG). lac repressor encoded by lacI
    285..303     +  promoter       T3 promoter: promoter for bacteriophage T3 RNA polymerase
    331..557     +  promoter       RSV promoter: Rous sarcoma virus enhancer/promoter
    558..738     +  LTR            5' LTR (truncated): truncated 5' long terminal repeat (LTR) from HIV-1
    785..910     +  misc_feature   HIV-1 Ψ: packaging signal of human immunodeficiency virus type 1
    894..1257    +  CDS            HIV-1 gag (fragment): gag protein from human immunodeficiency virus 1; gag
   1403..1636    +  misc_feature   RRE: The Rev response element (RRE) of HIV-1 allows for Rev-dependent mRNA export from the nucleus to the cytoplasm.
   2013..2039    +  CDS            Rev (fragment): human immunodeficiency virus 1 (HIV-1) Rev protein; rev; enhances nuclear export of unspliced and incompletely spliced viral mRNAs
   2040..2540    +  promoter       hPGK promoter: human phosphoglycerate kinase 1 promoter
   2579..2704    +  CDS            Ikzf1 (fragment): IKZF1_MOUSE - Also known as Ikaros, Lyf1, Zfpn1a1, Znfn1a1. Experimental evidence at protein level: Swiss-Prot protein existence level 1. Transcription regulator of hematopoietic cell differentiation. Binds gamma-satellite DNA. Binds with higher affinity to gamma satellite A. Plays a role in the development of lymphocytes, B- and T-cells. Binds and activates the enhancer (delta-A element) of the CD3-delta gene. Repressor of the TDT (terminal deoxynucleotidyltransferase) gene during thymocyte differentiation. Regulates transcription through association with both HDAC-dependent and HDAC-independ
   2792..3508    +  CDS            EGFP: the original enhanced GFP (Yang et al., 1996) mammalian codon-optimized
   3532..4118    +  misc_feature   IRES2: internal ribosome entry site (IRES) of the encephalomyocarditis virus (EMCV)
   4134..4841    +  CDS            mCherry: mCherry is a basic (constitutively fluorescent) red fluorescent protein published in 2004, derived from Discosoma sp.. It is reported to be a very rapidly-maturing monomer with low acid sensitivity.
   4900..5017    +  misc_feature   cPPT/CTS: central polypurine tract and central termination sequence of HIV-1
   5078..5144    +  CDS            small t antigen (fragment): SV40 (simian virus 40) small t antigen
   5170..5381    +  promoter       EF-1α core promoter: core promoter for human elongation factor EF-1α
   5382..6320    +  intron         EF-1α intron A: intron upstream of the start codon of human EF-1α
   6342..6941    +  CDS            PuroR (fragment): puromycin N-acetyltransferase; pac from Streptomyces; confers resistance to puromycin
   6957..7545    +  misc_feature   WPRE: woodchuck hepatitis virus posttranscriptional regulatory element
   7596..7615    +  misc_feature   cPPT/CTS (fragment): central polypurine tract and central termination sequence of HIV-1
   7617..7850    +  LTR            3' LTR (ΔU3): self-inactivating 3' long terminal repeat (LTR) from HIV-1
   7928..8049    +  polyA_signal   SV40 poly(A) signal: SV40 polyadenylation signal
   8089..8224    +  rep_origin     SV40 ori: SV40 origin of replication
   8245..8263    -  promoter       T7 promoter: promoter for bacteriophage T7 RNA polymerase
   8271..8426    +  CDS            lacZα (fragment): LacZα fragment of β-galactosidase; lacZ fragment
   8431..8859    +  rep_origin     f1 ori (sequence partly withheld): f1 bacteriophage origin of replication; arrow indicates direction of (+) strand synthesis
   8912..9016    +  promoter       AmpR promoter: bla
   9017..9877    +  CDS            AmpR: β-lactamase; bla; confers resistance to ampicillin, carbenicillin, and related antibiotics
  10048..10636   +  rep_origin     ori: high-copy-number ColE1/pMB1/pBR322/pUC origin of replication
>Addgene plasmid #218137 | pSD068F | addgene full sequence | sequence record 430310 | Addgene NGS Result
CGAACGACCGAGCGCAGCGAGTCAGTGAGCGAGGAAGCGGAAGAGCGCCCAATACGCAAACCGCCTCTCC
CCGCGCGTTGGCCGATTCATTAATGCAGCTGGCACGACAGGTTTCCCGACTGGAAAGCGGGCAGTGAGCG
CAACGCAATTAATGTGAGTTAGCTCACTCATTAGGCACCCCAGGCTTTACACTTTATGCTTCCGGCTCGT
ATGTTGTGTGGAATTGTGAGCGGATAACAATTTCACACAGGAAACAGCTATGACCATGATTACGCCAAGC
GCGCAATTAACCCTCACTAAAGGGAACAAAAGCTGGAGCTGCAAGCTTAATGTAGTCTTATGCAATACTC
TTGTAGTCTTGCAACATGGTAACGATGAGTTAGCAACATGCCTTACAAGGAGAGAAAAAGCACCGTGCAT
GCCGATTGGTGGAAGTAAGGTGGTACGATCGTGCCTTATTAGGAAGGCAACAGACGGGTCTGACATGGAT
TGGACGAACCACTGAATTGCCGCATTGCAGAGATATTGTATTTAAGTGCCTAGCTCGATACATAAACGGG
TCTCTCTGGTTAGACCAGATCTGAGCCTGGGAGCTCTCTGGCTAACTAGGGAACCCACTGCTTAAGCCTC
AATAAAGCTTGCCTTGAGTGCTTCAAGTAGTGTGTGCCCGTCTGTTGTGTGACTCTGGTAACTAGAGATC
CCTCAGACCCTTTTAGTCAGTGTGGAAAATCTCTAGCAGTGGCGCCCGAACAGGGACTTGAAAGCGAAAG
GGAAACCAGAGGAGCTCTCTCGACGCAGGACTCGGCTTGCTGAAGCGCGCACGGCAAGAGGCGAGGGGCG
GCGACTGGTGAGTACGCCAAAAATTTTGACTAGCGGAGGCTAGAAGGAGAGAGATGGGTGCGAGAGCGTC
AGTATTAAGCGGGGGAGAATTAGATCGCGATGGGAAAAAATTCGGTTAAGGCCAGGGGGAAAGAAAAAAT
ATAAATTAAAACATATAGTATGGGCAAGCAGGGAGCTAGAACGATTCGCAGTTAATCCTGGCCTGTTAGA
AACATCAGAAGGCTGTAGACAAATACTGGGACAGCTACAACCATCCCTTCAGACAGGATCAGAAGAACTT
AGATCATTATATAATACAGTAGCAACCCTCTATTGTGTGCATCAAAGGATAGAGATAAAAGACACCAAGG
AAGCTTTAGACAAGATAGAGGAAGAGCAAAACAAAAGTAAGACCACCGCACAGCAAGCGGCCGCTGATCT
TCAGACCTGGAGGAGGAGATATGAGGGACAATTGGAGAAGTGAATTATATAAATATAAAGTAGTAAAAAT
TGAACCATTAGGAGTAGCACCCACCAAGGCAAAGAGAAGAGTGGTGCAGAGAGAAAAAAGAGCAGTGGGA
ATAGGAGCTTTGTTCCTTGGGTTCTTGGGAGCAGCAGGAAGCACTATGGGCGCAGCGTCAATGACGCTGA
CGGTACAGGCCAGACAATTATTGTCTGGTATAGTGCAGCAGCAGAACAATTTGCTGAGGGCTATTGAGGC
GCAACAGCATCTGTTGCAACTCACAGTCTGGGGCATCAAGCAGCTCCAGGCAAGAATCCTGGCTGTGGAA
AGATACCTAAAGGATCAACAGCTCCTGGGGATTTGGGGTTGCTCTGGAAAACTCATTTGCACCACTGCTG
TGCCTTGGAATGCTAGTTGGAGTAATAAATCTCTGGAACAGATTTGGAATCACACGACCTGGATGGAGTG
GGACAGAGAAATTAACAATTACACAAGCTTAATACACTCCTTAATTGAAGAATCGCAAAACCAGCAAGAA
AAGAATGAACAAGAATTATTGGAATTAGATAAATGGGCAAGTTTGTGGAATTGGTTTAACATAACAAATT
GGCTGTGGTATATAAAATTATTCATAATGATAGTAGGAGGCTTGGTAGGTTTAAGAATAGTTTTTGCTGT
ACTTTCTATAGTGAATAGAGTTAGGCAGGGATATTCACCATTATCGTTTCAGACCCACCTCCCAACCCCG
AGGGGACCCTTGCGCCTTTTCCAAGGCAGCCCTGGGTTTGCGCAGGGACGCGGCTGCTCTGGGCGTGGTT
CCGGGAAACGCAGCGGCGCCGACCCTGGGTCTCGCACATTCTTCACGTCCGTTCGCAGCGTCACCCGGAT
CTTCGCCGCTACCCTTGTGGGCCCCCCGGCGACGCTTCCTGCTCCGCCCCTAAGTCGGGAAGGTTCCTTG
CGGTTCGCGGCGTGCCGGACGTGACAAACGGAAGCCGCACGACTCACTAGTACCCTCGCAGACGGACAGC
GCCAGGGAGCAATGGCAGCGCGCCGACCGCGATGGGCTGTGGCCAATAGCGGCTGCTCAGCAGGGCGCGC
CGAGAGCAGCGGCCGGGAAGGGGCGGTGCGGGAGGCGGGGTGTGGGGCGGTAGTGTGGGCCCTGTTCCTG
CCCGCGCGGTGTTCCGCATTCTGCAAGCCTCCGGAGCGCACGTCGGCAGTCGGCTCCCTCGTTGACCGAA
TCACCGACCTCTCTCCCCAGGGATCGATACCGTCGACTCCGGAATAGCCACCATGTCCGGATTCAATGTA
CTGATGGTCCATAAACGGAGTCACACTGGCGAGCTCCTGCTCTTCTGTCCGATCTGCGGGTTCACGTGTC
GGCAGAAGGGCAACCTCCTCCGGCATATCAATCTGCACACGGGTGAAAAACTGTTTAAGTACCATCTCTA
CAATTACGCCTGTCAGAGAAGAGATGCTTTGGGCGGCGGCGGCTCCGGCGGCGGCGGCTCCGTGAGCAAG
GGCGAGGAGCTGTTCACCGGGGTGGTGCCCATCCTGGTCGAGCTGGACGGCGACGTAAACGGCCACAAGT
TCAGCGTGTCCGGCGAGGGCGAGGGCGATGCCACCTACGGCAAGCTGACCCTGAAGTTCATCTGCACCAC
CGGCAAGCTGCCCGTGCCCTGGCCCACCCTCGTGACCACCCTGACCTACGGCGTGCAGTGCTTCAGCCGC
TACCCCGACCACATGAAGCAGCACGACTTCTTCAAGTCCGCCATGCCCGAAGGCTACGTCCAGGAGCGCA
CCATCTTCTTCAAGGACGACGGCAACTACAAGACCCGCGCCGAGGTGAAGTTCGAGGGCGACACCCTGGT
GAACCGCATCGAGCTGAAGGGCATCGACTTCAAGGAGGACGGCAACATCCTGGGGCACAAGCTGGAGTAC
AACTACAACAGCCACAACGTCTATATCATGGCCGACAAGCAGAAGAACGGCATCAAGGTGAACTTCAAGA
TCCGCCACAACATCGAGGACGGCAGCGTGCAGCTCGCCGACCACTACCAGCAGAACACCCCCATCGGCGA
CGGCCCCGTGCTGCTGCCCGACAACCACTACCTGAGCACCCAGTCCGCCCTGAGCAAAGACCCCAACGAG
AAGCGCGATCACATGGTCCTGCTGGAGTTCGTGACCGCCGCCGGGATCACTCTCGGCATGGACGAGCTGT
ACAAGTAAATGCATGAGTAACTGAGGATCCGCCCCTCTCCCTCCCCCCCCCCTAACGTTACTGGCCGAAG
CCGCTTGGAATAAGGCCGGTGTGCGTTTGTCTATATGTTATTTTCCACCATATTGCCGTCTTTTGGCAAT
GTGAGGGCCCGGAAACCTGGCCCTGTCTTCTTGACGAGCATTCCTAGGGGTCTTTCCCCTCTCGCCAAAG
GAATGCAAGGTCTGTTGAATGTCGTGAAGGAAGCAGTTCCTCTGGAAGCTTCTTGAAGACAAACAACGTC
TGTAGCGACCCTTTGCAGGCAGCGGAACCCCCCACCTGGCGACAGGTGCCTCTGCGGCCAAAAGCCACGT
GTATAAGATACACCTGCAAAGGCGGCACAACCCCAGTGCCACGTTGTGAGTTGGATAGTTGTGGAAAGAG
TCAAATGGCTCTCCTCAAGCGTATTCAACAAGGGGCTGAAGGATGCCCAGAAGGTACCCCATTGTATGGG
ATCTGATCTGGGGCCTCGGTACACATGCTTTACATGTGTTTAGTCGAGGTTAAAAAAACGTCTAGGCCCC
CCGAACCACGGGGACGTGGTTTTCCTTTGAAAAACACGATGATAATATGGCCACAACCCTGGAATTCGCC
ACCATGGTGAGCAAGGGCGAGGAGGATAACATGGCCATCATCAAGGAGTTCATGCGCTTCAAGGTGCACA
TGGAGGGCTCCGTGAACGGCCACGAGTTCGAGATCGAGGGCGAGGGCGAGGGCCGCCCCTACGAGGGCAC
CCAGACCGCCAAGCTGAAGGTGACCAAGGGTGGCCCCCTGCCCTTCGCCTGGGACATCCTGTCCCCTCAG
TTCATGTACGGCTCCAAGGCCTACGTGAAGCACCCCGCCGACATCCCCGACTACTTGAAGCTGTCCTTCC
CCGAGGGCTTCAAGTGGGAGCGCGTGATGAACTTCGAGGACGGCGGCGTGGTGACCGTGACCCAGGACTC
CTCCCTGCAGGACGGCGAGTTCATCTACAAGGTGAAGCTGCGCGGCACCAACTTCCCCTCCGACGGCCCC
GTAATGCAGAAGAAGACCATGGGCTGGGAGGCCTCCTCCGAGCGGATGTACCCCGAGGACGGCGCCCTGA
AGGGCGAGATCAAGCAGAGGCTGAAGCTGAAGGACGGCGGCCACTACGACGCTGAGGTCAAGACCACCTA
CAAGGCCAAGAAGCCCGTGCAGCTGCCCGGCGCCTACAACGTCAACATCAAGTTGGACATCACCTCCCAC
AACGAGGACTACACCATCGTGGAACAGTACGAACGCGCCGAGGGCCGCCACTCCACCGGCGGCATGGACG
AGCTGTACAAGTAAACTAGTAAGCTTGGCGTAACTAGATCTTGAGACAAATGGCAGTATTCATCCACAAT
TTTAAAAGAAAAGGGGGGATTGGGGGGTACAGTGCAGGGGAAAGAATAGTAGACATAATAGCAACAGACA
TACAAACTAAAGAATTACAAAAACAAATTACAAAAATTCAAAATTTTCGGGTTTATTACAGGGACAGCAG
AGATCCACTTTGGGCTCGAGGGGGCCCGGGTGCAAAGATGGATAAAGTTTTAAACAGAGAGGAATCTTTG
CAGCTAATGGACCTTCTAGGTCTTGAAAGGAGTGGGAATTGGCTCCGGTGCCCGTCAGTGGGCAGAGCGC
ACATCGCCCACAGTCCCCGAGAAGTTGGGGGGAGGGGTCGGCAATTGATCCGGTGCCTAGAGAAGGTGGC
GCGGGGTAAACTGGGAAAGTGATGTCGTGTACTGGCTCCGCCTTTTTCCCGAGGGTGGGGGAGAACCGTA
TATAAGTGCAGTAGTCGCCGTGAACGTTCTTTTTCGCAACGGGTTTGCCGCCAGAACACAGGTAAGTGCC
GTGTGTGGTTCCCGCGGGCCTGGCCTCTTTACGGGTTATGGCCCTTGCGTGCCTTGAATTACTTCCACCT
GGCTGCAGTACGTGATTCTTGATCCCGAGCTTCGGGTTGGAAGTGGGTGGGAGAGTTCGAGGCCTTGCGC
TTAAGGAGCCCCTTCGCCTCGTGCTTGAGTTGAGGCCTGGCCTGGGCGCTGGGGCCGCCGCGTGCGAATC
TGGTGGCACCTTCGCGCCTGTCTCGCTGCTTTCGATAAGTCTCTAGCCATTTAAAATTTTTGATGACCTG
CTGCGACGCTTTTTTTCTGGCAAGATAGTCTTGTAAATGCGGGCCAAGATCTGCACACTGGTATTTCGGT
TTTTGGGGCCGCGGGCGGCGACGGGGCCCGTGCGTCCCAGCGCACATGTTCGGCGAGGCGGGGCCTGCGA
GCGCGGCCACCGAGAATCGGACGGGGGTAGTCTCAAGCTGGCCGGCCTGCTCTGGTGCCTGGCCTCGCGC
CGCCGTGTATCGCCCCGCCCTGGGCGGCAAGGCTGGCCCGGTCGGCACCAGTTGCGTGAGCGGAAAGATG
GCCGCTTCCCGGCCCTGCTGCAGGGAGCTCAAAATGGAGGACGCGGCGCTCGGGAGAGCGGGCGGGTGAG
TCACCCACACAAAGGAAAAGGGCCTTTCCGTCCTCAGCCGTCGCTTCATGTGACTCCACGGAGTACCGGG
CGCCGTCCAGGCACCTCGATTAGTTCTCGAGCTTTTGGAGTACGTCGTCTTTAGGTTGGGGGGAGGGGTT
TTATGCGATGGAGTTTCCCCACACTGAGTGGGTGGAGACTGAAGTTAGGCCAGCTTGGCACTTGATGTAA
TTCTCCTTGGAATTTGCCCTTTTTGAGTTTGGATCTTGGTTCATTCTCAAGCCTCAGACAGTGGTTCAAA
GTTTTTTTCTTCCATTTCAGGTGTCGTGACGTACGGCCACCATGACCGAGTACAAGCCCACGGTGCGCCT
CGCCACCCGCGACGACGTCCCCAGGGCCGTACGCACCCTCGCCGCCGCGTTCGCCGACTACCCCGCCACG
CGCCACACCGTCGATCCGGACCGCCACATCGAGCGGGTCACCGAGCTGCAAGAACTCTTCCTCACGCGCG
TCGGGCTCGACATCGGCAAGGTGTGGGTCGCGGACGACGGCGCCGCCGTGGCGGTCTGGACCACGCCGGA
GAGCGTCGAAGCGGGGGCGGTGTTCGCCGAGATCGGCCCGCGCATGGCCGAGTTGAGCGGTTCCCGGCTG
GCCGCGCAGCAACAGATGGAAGGCCTCCTGGCGCCGCACCGGCCCAAGGAGCCCGCGTGGTTCCTGGCCA
CCGTCGGAGTCTCGCCCGACCACCAGGGCAAGGGTCTGGGCAGCGCCGTCGTGCTCCCCGGAGTGGAGGC
GGCCGAGCGCGCCGGGGTGCCCGCCTTCCTGGAGACCTCCGCGCCCCGCAACCTCCCCTTCTACGAGCGG
CTCGGCTTCACCGTCACCGCCGACGTCGAGGTGCCCGAAGGACCGCGCACCTGGTGCATGACCCGCAAGC
CCGGTGCCTGAACGCGTTAAGTCGACAATCAACCTCTGGATTACAAAATTTGTGAAAGATTGACTGGTAT
TCTTAACTATGTTGCTCCTTTTACGCTATGTGGATACGCTGCTTTAATGCCTTTGTATCATGCTATTGCT
TCCCGTATGGCTTTCATTTTCTCCTCCTTGTATAAATCCTGGTTGCTGTCTCTTTATGAGGAGTTGTGGC
CCGTTGTCAGGCAACGTGGCGTGGTGTGCACTGTGTTTGCTGACGCAACCCCCACTGGTTGGGGCATTGC
CACCACCTGTCAGCTCCTTTCCGGGACTTTCGCTTTCCCCCTCCCTATTGCCACGGCGGAACTCATCGCC
GCCTGCCTTGCCCGCTGCTGGACAGGGGCTCGGCTGTTGGGCACTGACAATTCCGTGGTGTTGTCGGGGA
AATCATCGTCCTTTCCTTGGCTGCTCGCCTGTGTTGCCACCTGGATTCTGCGCGGGACGTCCTTCTGCTA
CGTCCCTTCGGCCCTCAATCCAGCGGACCTTCCTTCCCGCGGCCTGCTGCCGGCTCTGCGGCCTCTTCCG
CGTCTTCGCCTTCGCCCTCAGACGAGTCGGATCTCCCTTTGGGCCGCCTCCCCGCGTCGACTTTAAGACC
AATGACTTACAAGGCAGCTGTAGATCTTAGCCACTTTTTAAAAGAAAAGGGGGGACTGGAAGGGCTAATT
CACTCCCAACGAAGACAAGATCTGCTTTTTGCTTGTACTGGGTCTCTCTGGTTAGACCAGATCTGAGCCT
GGGAGCTCTCTGGCTAACTAGGGAACCCACTGCTTAAGCCTCAATAAAGCTTGCCTTGAGTGCTTCAAGT
AGTGTGTGCCCGTCTGTTGTGTGACTCTGGTAACTAGAGATCCCTCAGACCCTTTTAGTCAGTGTGGAAA
ATCTCTAGCAGTACGTATAGTAGTTCATGTCATCTTATTATTCAGTATTTATAACTTGCAAAGAAATGAA
TATCAGAGAGTGAGAGGAACTTGTTTATTGCAGCTTATAATGGTTACAAATAAAGCAATAGCATCACAAA
TTTCACAAATAAAGCATTTTTTTCACTGCATTCTAGTTGTGGTTTGTCCAAACTCATCAATGTATCTTAT
CATGTCTGGCTCTAGCTATCCCGCCCCTAACTCCGCCCATCCCGCCCCTAACTCCGCCCAGTTCCGCCCA
TTCTCCGCCCCATGGCTGACTAATTTTTTTTATTTATGCAGAGGCCGAGGCCGCCTCGGCCTCTGAGCTA
TTCCAGAAGTAGTGAGGAGGCTTTTTTGGAGGCCTAGGGACGTACCCAATTCGCCCTATAGTGAGTCGTA
TTACGCGCGCTCACTGGCCGTCGTTTTACAACGTCGTGACTGGGAAAACCCTGGCGTTACCCAACTTAAT
CGCCTTGCAGCACATCCCCCTTTCGCCAGCTGGCGTAATAGCGAAGAGGCCCGCACCGATCGCCCTTCCC
AACAGTTGCGCAGCCTGAATGGCGAATGGG
[124 nt withheld, positions 8431-8554]
C
[91 nt withheld, positions 8556-8646]
A
[49 nt withheld, positions 8648-8696]
CCTTTGACGTTGGAGTCCACGTTCTTT
[37 nt withheld, positions 8724-8760]
ACCCTATCTCGGTCTATTCTTTTGATTTATAAGGGATTTTGCCGATTTCGGCCTATTGGTTAAAAAATGA
GCTGATTTAACAAAAATTTAACGCGAATTTTAACAAAATATTAACGCTTACAATTTAGGTGGCACTTTTC
GGGGAAATGTGCGCGGAACCCCTATTTGTTTATTTTTCTAAATACATTCAAATATGTATCCGCTCATGAG
ACAATAACCCTGATAAATGCTTCAATAATATTGAAAAAGGAAGAGTATGAGTATTCAACATTTCCGTGTC
GCCCTTATTCCCTTTTTTGCGGCATTTTGCCTTCCTGTTTTTGCTCACCCAGAAACGCTGGTGAAAGTAA
AAGATGCTGAAGATCAGTTGGGTGCACGAGTGGGTTACATCGAACTGGATCTCAACAGCGGTAAGATCCT
TGAGAGTTTTCGCCCCGAAGAACGTTTTCCAATGATGAGCACTTTTAAAGTTCTGCTATGTGGCGCGGTA
TTATCCCGTATTGACGCCGGGCAAGAGCAACTCGGTCGCCGCATACACTATTCTCAGAATGACTTGGTTG
AGTACTCACCAGTCACAGAAAAGCATCTTACGGATGGCATGACAGTAAGAGAATTATGCAGTGCTGCCAT
AACCATGAGTGATAACACTGCGGCCAACTTACTTCTGACAACGATCGGAGGACCGAAGGAGCTAACCGCT
TTTTTGCACAACATGGGGGATCATGTAACTCGCCTTGATCGTTGGGAACCGGAGCTGAATGAAGCCATAC
CAAACGACGAGCGTGACACCACGATGCCTGTAGCAATGGCAACAACGTTGCGCAAACTATTAACTGGCGA
ACTACTTACTCTAGCTTCCCGGCAACAATTAATAGACTGGATGGAGGCGGATAAAGTTGCAGGACCACTT
CTGCGCTCGGCCCTTCCGGCTGGCTGGTTTATTGCTGATAAATCTGGAGCCGGTGAGCGTGGGTCTCGCG
GTATCATTGCAGCACTGGGGCCAGATGGTAAGCCCTCCCGTATCGTAGTTATCTACACGACGGGGAGTCA
GGCAACTATGGATGAACGAAATAGACAGATCGCTGAGATAGGTGCCTCACTGATTAAGCATTGGTAACTG
TCAGACCAAGTTTACTCATATATACTTTAGATTGATTTAAAACTTCATTTTTAATTTAAAAGGATCTAGG
TGAAGATCCTTTTTGATAATCTCATGACCAAAATCCCTTAACGTGAGTTTTCGTTCCACTGAGCGTCAGA
CCCCGTAGAAAAGATCAAAGGATCTTCTTGAGATCCTTTTTTTCTGCGCGTAATCTGCTGCTTGCAAACA
AAAAAACCACCGCTACCAGCGGTGGTTTGTTTGCCGGATCAAGAGCTACCAACTCTTTTTCCGAAGGTAA
CTGGCTTCAGCAGAGCGCAGATACCAAATACTGTTCTTCTAGTGTAGCCGTAGTTAGGCCACCACTTCAA
GAACTCTGTAGCACCGCCTACATACCTCGCTCTGCTAATCCTGTTACCAGTGGCTGCTGCCAGTGGCGAT
AAGTCGTGTCTTACCGGGTTGGACTCAAGACGATAGTTACCGGATAAGGCGCAGCGGTCGGGCTGAACGG
GGGGTTCGTGCACACAGCCCAGCTTGGAGCGAACGACCTACACCGAACTGAGATACCTACAGCGTGAGCT
ATGAGAAAGCGCCACGCTTCCCGAAGGGAGAAAGGCGGACAGGTATCCGGTAAGCGGCAGGGTCGGAACA
GGAGAGCGCACGAGGGAGCTTCCAGGGGGAAACGCCTGGTATCTTTATAGTCCTGTCGGGTTTCGCCACC
TCTGACTTGAGCGTCGATTTTTGTGATGCTCGTCAGGGGGGCGGAGCCTATGGAAAAACGCCAGCAACGC
GGCCTTTTTACGGTTCCTGGCCTTTTGCTGGCCTTTTGCTCACATGTTCTTTCCTGCGTTATCCCCTGAT
TCTGTGGATAACCGTATTACCGCCTTTGAGTGAGCTGATACCGCTCGCCGCAGC
